>Addgene plasmid #126491 | pLenti-LmoCas6 | addgene full sequence | sequence record 246711 | Addgene NGS Result
GTCGACGGATCGGGAGATCTCCCGATCCCCTATGGTGCACTCTCAGTACAATCTGCTCTGATGCCGCATA
GTTAAGCCAGTATCTGCTCCCTGCTTGTGTGTTGGAGGTCGCTGAGTAGTGCGCGAGCAAAATTTAAGCT
ACAACAAGGCAAGGCTTGACCGACAATTGCATGAAGAATCTGCTTAGGGTTAGGCGTTTTGCGCTGCTTC
GCGATGTACGGGCCAGATATACGCGTTGACATTGATTATTGACTAGTTATTAATAGTAATCAATTACGGG
GTCATTAGTTCATAGCCCATATATGGAGTTCCGCGTTACATAACTTACGGTAAATGGCCCGCCTGGCTGA
CCGCCCAACGACCCCCGCCCATTGACGTCAATAATGACGTATGTTCCCATAGTAACGCCAATAGGGACTT
TCCATTGACGTCAATGGGTGGAGTATTTACGGTAAACTGCCCACTTGGCAGTACATCAAGTGTATCATAT
GCCAAGTACGCCCCCTATTGACGTCAATGACGGTAAATGGCCCGCCTGGCATTATGCCCAGTACATGACC
TTATGGGACTTTCCTACTTGGCAGTACATCTACGTATTAGTCATCGCTATTACCATGGTGATGCGGTTTT
GGCAGTACATCAATGGGCGTGGATAGCGGTTTGACTCACGGGGATTTCCAAGTCTCCACCCCATTGACGT
CAATGGGAGTTTGTTTTGGCACCAAAATCAACGGGACTTTCCAAAATGTCGTAACAACTCCGCCCCATTG
ACGCAAATGGGCGGTAGGCGTGTACGGTGGGAGGTCTATATAAGCAGCGCGTTTTGCCTGTACTGGGTCT
CTCTGGTTAGACCAGATCTGAGCCTGGGAGCTCTCTGGCTAACTAGGGAACCCACTGCTTAAGCCTCAAT
AAAGCTTGCCTTGAGTGCTTCAAGTAGTGTGTGCCCGTCTGTTGTGTGACTCTGGTAACTAGAGATCCCT
CAGACCCTTTTAGTCAGTGTGGAAAATCTCTAGCAGTGGCGCCCGAACAGGGACTTGAAAGCGAAAGGGA
AACCAGAGGAGCTCTCTCGACGCAGGACTCGGCTTGCTGAAGCGCGCACGGCAAGAGGCGAGGGGCGGCG
ACTGGTGAGTACGCCAAAAATTTTGACTAGCGGAGGCTAGAAGGAGAGAGATGGGTGCGAGAGCGTCAGT
ATTAAGCGGGGGAGAATTAGATCGCGATGGGAAAAAATTCGGTTAAGGCCAGGGGGAAAGAAAAAATATA
AATTAAAACATATAGTATGGGCAAGCAGGGAGCTAGAACGATTCGCAGTTAATCCTGGCCTGTTAGAAAC
ATCAGAAGGCTGTAGACAAATACTGGGACAGCTACAACCATCCCTTCAGACAGGATCAGAAGAACTTAGA
TCATTATATAATACAGTAGCAACCCTCTATTGTGTGCATCAAAGGATAGAGATAAAAGACACCAAGGAAG
CTTTAGACAAGATAGAGGAAGAGCAAAACAAAAGTAAGACCACCGCACAGCAAGCGGCCGCTGATCTTCA
GACCTGGAGGAGGAGATATGAGGGACAATTGGAGAAGTGAATTATATAAATATAAAGTAGTAAAAATTGA
ACCATTAGGAGTAGCACCCACCAAGGCAAAGAGAAGAGTGGTGCAGAGAGAAAAAAGAGCAGTGGGAATA
GGAGCTTTGTTCCTTGGGTTCTTGGGAGCAGCAGGAAGCACTATGGGCGCAGCGTCAATGACGCTGACGG
TACAGGCCAGACAATTATTGTCTGGTATAGTGCAGCAGCAGAACAATTTGCTGAGGGCTATTGAGGCGCA
ACAGCATCTGTTGCAACTCACAGTCTGGGGCATCAAGCAGCTCCAGGCAAGAATCCTGGCTGTGGAAAGA
TACCTAAAGGATCAACAGCTCCTGGGGATTTGGGGTTGCTCTGGAAAACTCATTTGCACCACTGCTGTGC
CTTGGAATGCTAGTTGGAGTAATAAATCTCTGGAACAGATTTGGAATCACACGACCTGGATGGAGTGGGA
CAGAGAAATTAACAATTACACAAGCTTAATACACTCCTTAATTGAAGAATCGCAAAACCAGCAAGAAAAG
AATGAACAAGAATTATTGGAATTAGATAAATGGGCAAGTTTGTGGAATTGGTTTAACATAACAAATTGGC
TGTGGTATATAAAATTATTCATAATGATAGTAGGAGGCTTGGTAGGTTTAAGAATAGTTTTTGCTGTACT
TTCTATAGTGAATAGAGTTAGGCAGGGATATTCACCATTATCGTTTCAGACCCACCTCCCAACCCCGAGG
GGACCCGACAGGCCCGAAGGAATAGAAGAAGAAGGTGGAGAGAGAGACAGAGACAGATCCATTCGATTAG
TGAACGGATCGGCACTGCGTGCGCCAATTCTGCAGACAAATGGCAGTATTCATCCACAATTTTAAAAGAA
AAGGGGGGATTGGGGGGTACAGTGCAGGGGAAAGAATAGTAGACATAATAGCAACAGACATACAAACTAA
AGAATTACAAAAACAAATTACAAAAATTCAAAATTTTCGGGTTTATTACAGGGACAGCAGAGATCCAGTT
TGGTTAATTAACCCGTGTCGGCTCCAGATCTGGCCTCCGCGCCGGGTTTTGGCGCCTCCCGCGGGCGCCC
CCCTCCTCACGGCGAGCGCTGCCACGTCAGACGAAGGGCGCAGCGAGCGTCCTGATCCTTCCGCCCGGAC
GCTCAGGACAGCGGCCCGCTGCTCATAAGACTCGGCCTTAGAACCCCAGTATCAGCAGAAGGACATTTTA
GGACGGGACTTGGGTGACTCTAGGGCACTGGTTTTCTTTCCAGAGAGCGGAACAGGCGAGGAAAAGTAGT
CCCTTCTCGGCGATTCTGCGGAGGGATCTCCGTGGGGCGGTGAACGCCGATGATTATATAAGGACGCGCC
GGGTGTGGCACAGCTAGTTCCGTCGCAGCCGGGATTTGGGTCGCGGTTCTTGTTTGTGGATCGCTGTGAT
CGTCACTTGGTGAGTAGCGGGCTGCTGGGCTGGCCGGGGCTTTCGTGGCCGCCGGGCCGCTCGGTGGGAC
GGAAGCGTGTGGAGAGACCGCCAAGGGCTGTAGTCTGGGTCCGCGAGCAAGGTTGCCCTGAACTGGGGGT
TGGGGGGAGCGCAGCAAAATGGCGGCTGTTCCCGAGTCTTGAATGGAAGACGCTTGTGAGGCGGGCTGTG
AGGTCGTTGAAACAAGGTGGGGGGCATGGTGGGCGGCAAGAACCCAAGGTCTTGAGGCCTTCGCTAATGC
GGGAAAGCTCTTATTCGGGTGAGATGGGCTGGGGCACCATCTGGGGACCCTGACGTGAAGTTTGTCACTG
ACTGGAGAACTCGGTTTGTCGTCTGTTGCGGGGGCGGCAGTTATGGCGGTGCCGTTGGGCAGTGCACCCG
TACCTTTGGGAGCGCGCGCCCTCGTCGTGTCGTGACGTCACCCGTTCTGTTGGCTTATAATGCAGGGTGG
GGCCACCTGCCGGTAGGTGTGCGGTAGGCTTTTCTCCGTCGCAGGACGCAGGGTTCGGGCCTAGGGTAGG
CTCTCCTGAATCGACAGGCGCCGGACCTCTGGTGAGGGGAGGGATAAGTGAGGCGTCAGTTTCTTTGGTC
GGTTTTATGTACCTATCTTCTTAAGTAGCTGAAGCTCCGGTTTTGAACTATGCGCTCGGGGTTGGCGAGT
GTGTTTTGTGAAGTTTTTTAGGCACCTTTTGAAATGTAATCATTTGGGTCAATATGTAATTTTCAGTGTT
AGACTAGTAAATTGTCCGCTAAATTCTGGCCGTTTTTGGCTTTTTTGTTAGACGAAGCTTGGGCTGCAGG
TCGACTCTAGAGGATCCCCGGGTACCGGTCGCCACCGCCGCCACCATGGACTACAAGGACGACGACGATA
AGATGGCGCCAAAGAAAAAGCGCAAGGTCCGCGGAATGCGGCTGAAGATTAACTGCGACTTCGACAGCAA
GATCATCCCCAAGGACTTCCAGTCCAAGGTCGTGTCCCTGTTCAAAGCCGGAATTATGAAAAGCTCCCCG
GAGAGATACGAGAACCTGTTTGGTGGAAACAAGCACAAGCAGTACACTTTCTCGGTGTATCTCCCAAAAC
CTCAGAACAAGGGCGCCGAAATTCAGCTGAACGAGGCGAACTGTATCATCAACTTCTCCACCGGCGATGC
TGAAACCGGTATTATCTTCTACAACGCCCTGATTAGCCTGAGAGGCTCCAAGGTCCTGTTTGGGGCCGGA
AATCACATCACCGTGAAGAACATCCAGATCGTGCCTGAGAAGAAGATCATCGGGAAGCAAACCATTCTGC
GGACCCTTTCGCCGGTGGTGTCGAGGGATCACAACCGGGAAACCTTCAAGAATTGGTTCTACTCATTCGA
GGACGAAGAATTCGAGCCTACTTTGAAGCGGAACATGCTGCCGTACCTCATCGACGCCTTTGGAGAACAG
GCTCGCTACGATCTGGAAAAGCTGAAGATCACGCCCATTTCCATGAAGAAAGTCGTGGTGTACTGCCATG
AGATCCACATCGAGAGCTCCGTGGGCATCTTCGAGCTGGAAGCCGAGGCATACCTCCAAAAGTACCTCGT
GGAAAACGGAATCGGCACTATGACTGGCTCAGGGTTCGGAATGATTGAACAGTTCTGAGAATTCGATATC
AAGCTTATCGATAATCAACCTCTGGATTACAAAATTTGTGAAAGATTGACTGGTATTCTTAACTATGTTG
CTCCTTTTACGCTATGTGGATACGCTGCTTTAATGCCTTTGTATCATGCTATTGCTTCCCGTATGGCTTT
CATTTTCTCCTCCTTGTATAAATCCTGGTTGCTGTCTCTTTATGAGGAGTTGTGGCCCGTTGTCAGGCAA
CGTGGCGTGGTGTGCACTGTGTTTGCTGACGCAACCCCCACTGGTTGGGGCATTGCCACCACCTGTCAGC
TCCTTTCCGGGACTTTCGCTTTCCCCCTCCCTATTGCCACGGCGGAACTCATCGCCGCCTGCCTTGCCCG
CTGCTGGACAGGGGCTCGGCTGTTGGGCACTGACAATTCCGTGGTGTTGTCGGGGAAATCATCGTCCTTT
CCTTGGCTGCTCGCCTGTGTTGCCACCTGGATTCTGCGCGGGACGTCCTTCTGCTACGTCCCTTCGGCCC
TCAATCCAGCGGACCTTCCTTCCCGCGGCCTGCTGCCGGCTCTGCGGCCTCTTCCGCGTCTTCGCCTTCG
CCCTCAGACGAGTCGGATCTCCCTTTGGGCCGCCTCCCCGCATCGATACCGTCGACCTCGAGACCTAGAA
AAACATGGAGCAATCACAAGTAGCAATACAGCAGCTACCAATGCTGATTGTGCCTGGCTAGAAGCACAAG
AGGAGGAGGAGGTGGGTTTTCCAGTCACACCTCAGGTACCTTTAAGACCAATGACTTACAAGGCAGCTGT
AGATCTTAGCCACTTTTTAAAAGAAAAGGGGGGACTGGAAGGGCTAATTCACTCCCAACGAAGACAAGAT
ATCCTTGATCTGTGGATCTACCACACACAAGGCTACTTCCCTGATTGGCAGAACTACACACCAGGGCCAG
GGATCAGATATCCACTGACCTTTGGATGGTGCTACAAGCTAGTACCAGTTGAGCAAGAGAAGGTAGAAGA
AGCCAATGAAGGAGAGAACACCCGCTTGTTACACCCTGTGAGCCTGCATGGGATGGATGACCCGGAGAGA
GAAGTATTAGAGTGGAGGTTTGACAGCCGCCTAGCATTTCATCACATGGCCCGAGAGCTGCATCCGGACT
GTACTGGGTCTCTCTGGTTAGACCAGATCTGAGCCTGGGAGCTCTCTGGCTAACTAGGGAACCCACTGCT
TAAGCCTCAATAAAGCTTGCCTTGAGTGCTTCAAGTAGTGTGTGCCCGTCTGTTGTGTGACTCTGGTAAC
TAGAGATCCCTCAGACCCTTTTAGTCAGTGTGGAAAATCTCTAGCAGGGCCCGTTTAAACCCGCTGATCA
GCCTCGACTGTGCCTTCTAGTTGCCAGCCATCTGTTGTTTGCCCCTCCCCCGTGCCTTCCTTGACCCTGG
AAGGTGCCACTCCCACTGTCCTTTCCTAATAAAATGAGGAAATTGCATCGCATTGTCTGAGTAGGTGTCA
TTCTATTCTGGGGGGTGGGGTGGGGCAGGACAGCAAGGGGGAGGATTGGGAAGACAATAGCAGGCATGCT
GGGGATGCGGTGGGCTCTATGGCTTCTGAGGCGGAAAGAACCAGCTGGGGCTCTAGGGGGTATCCCC
[124 nt withheld, positions 6298-6421]
C
[91 nt withheld, positions 6423-6513]
A
[49 nt withheld, positions 6515-6563]
CCTTTGACGTTGGAGTCCACGTTCTTT
[37 nt withheld, positions 6591-6627]
ACCCTATCTCGGTCTATTCTTTTGATTTATAAGGGATTTTGCCGATTTCGGCCTATTGGTTAAAAAATGA
GCTGATTTAACAAAAATTTAACGCGAATTAATTCTGTGGAATGTGTGTCAGTTAGGGTGTGGAAAGTCCC
CAGGCTCCCCAGCAGGCAGAAGTATGCAAAGCATGCATCTCAATTAGTCAGCAACCAGGTGTGGAAAGTC
CCCAGGCTCCCCAGCAGGCAGAAGTATGCAAAGCATGCATCTCAATTAGTCAGCAACCATAGTCCCGCCC
CTAACTCCGCCCATCCCGCCCCTAACTCCGCCCAGTTCCGCCCATTCTCCGCCCCATGGCTGACTAATTT
TTTTTATTTATGCAGAGGCCGAGGCCGCCTCTGCCTCTGAGCTATTCCAGAAGTAGTGAGGAGGCTTTTT
TGGAGGCCTAGGCTTTTGCAAAAAGCTCCCGGGAGCTTGTATATCCATTTTCGGATCTGATCAGCACGTG
TTGACAATTAATCATCGGCATAGTATATCGGCATAGTATAATACGACAAGGTGAGGAACTAAACCATGGC
CAAGTTGACCAGTGCCGTTCCGGTGCTCACCGCGCGCGACGTCGCCGGAGCGGTCGAGTTCTGGACCGAC
CGGCTCGGGTTCTCCCGGGACTTCGTGGAGGACGACTTCGCCGGTGTGGTCCGGGACGACGTGACCCTGT
TCATCAGCGCGGTCCAGGACCAGGTGGTGCCGGACAACACCCTGGCCTGGGTGTGGGTGCGCGGCCTGGA
CGAGCTGTACGCCGAGTGGTCGGAGGTCGTGTCCACGAACTTCCGGGACGCCTCCGGGCCGGCCATGACC
GAGATCGGCGAGCAGCCGTGGGGGCGGGAGTTCGCCCTGCGCGACCCGGCCGGCAACTGCGTGCACTTCG
TGGCCGAGGAGCAGGACTGACACGTGCTACGAGATTTCGATTCCACCGCCGCCTTCTATGAAAGGTTGGG
CTTCGGAATCGTTTTCCGGGACGCCGGCTGGATGATCCTCCAGCGCGGGGATCTCATGCTGGAGTTCTTC
GCCCACCCCAACTTGTTTATTGCAGCTTATAATGGTTACAAATAAAGCAATAGCATCACAAATTTCACAA
ATAAAGCATTTTTTTCACTGCATTCTAGTTGTGGTTTGTCCAAACTCATCAATGTATCTTATCATGTCTG
TATACCGTCGACCTCTAGCTAGAGCTTGGCGTAATCATGGTCATAGCTGTTTCCTGTGTGAAATTGTTAT
CCGCTCACAATTCCACACAACATACGAGCCGGAAGCATAAAGTGTAAAGCCTGGGGTGCCTAATGAGTGA
GCTAACTCACATTAATTGCGTTGCGCTCACTGCCCGCTTTCCAGTCGGGAAACCTGTCGTGCCAGCTGCA
TTAATGAATCGGCCAACGCGCGGGGAGAGGCGGTTTGCGTATTGGGCGCTCTTCCGCTTCCTCGCTCACT
GACTCGCTGCGCTCGGTCGTTCGGCTGCGGCGAGCGGTATCAGCTCACTCAAAGGCGGTAATACGGTTAT
CCACAGAATCAGGGGATAACGCAGGAAAGAACATGTGAGCAAAAGGCCAGCAAAAGGCCAGGAACCGTAA
AAAGGCCGCGTTGCTGGCGTTTTTCCATAGGCTCCGCCCCCCTGACGAGCATCACAAAAATCGACGCTCA
AGTCAGAGGTGGCGAAACCCGACAGGACTATAAAGATACCAGGCGTTTCCCCCTGGAAGCTCCCTCGTGC
GCTCTCCTGTTCCGACCCTGCCGCTTACCGGATACCTGTCCGCCTTTCTCCCTTCGGGAAGCGTGGCGCT
TTCTCATAGCTCACGCTGTAGGTATCTCAGTTCGGTGTAGGTCGTTCGCTCCAAGCTGGGCTGTGTGCAC
GAACCCCCCGTTCAGCCCGACCGCTGCGCCTTATCCGGTAACTATCGTCTTGAGTCCAACCCGGTAAGAC
ACGACTTATCGCCACTGGCAGCAGCCACTGGTAACAGGATTAGCAGAGCGAGGTATGTAGGCGGTGCTAC
AGAGTTCTTGAAGTGGTGGCCTAACTACGGCTACACTAGAAGAACAGTATTTGGTATCTGCGCTCTGCTG
AAGCCAGTTACCTTCGGAAAAAGAGTTGGTAGCTCTTGATCCGGCAAACAAACCACCGCTGGTAGCGGTG
GTTTTTTTGTTTGCAAGCAGCAGATTACGCGCAGAAAAAAAGGATCTCAAGAAGATCCTTTGATCTTTTC
TACGGGGTCTGACGCTCAGTGGAACGAAAACTCACGTTAAGGGATTTTGGTCATGAGATTATCAAAAAGG
ATCTTCACCTAGATCCTTTTAAATTAAAAATGAAGTTTTAAATCAATCTAAAGTATATATGAGTAAACTT
GGTCTGACAGTTACCAATGCTTAATCAGTGAGGCACCTATCTCAGCGATCTGTCTATTTCGTTCATCCAT
AGTTGCCTGACTCCCCGTCGTGTAGATAACTACGATACGGGAGGGCTTACCATCTGGCCCCAGTGCTGCA
ATGATACCGCGAGACCCACGCTCACCGGCTCCAGATTTATCAGCAATAAACCAGCCAGCCGGAAGGGCCG
AGCGCAGAAGTGGTCCTGCAACTTTATCCGCCTCCATCCAGTCTATTAATTGTTGCCGGGAAGCTAGAGT
AAGTAGTTCGCCAGTTAATAGTTTGCGCAACGTTGTTGCCATTGCTACAGGCATCGTGGTGTCACGCTCG
TCGTTTGGTATGGCTTCATTCAGCTCCGGTTCCCAACGATCAAGGCGAGTTACATGATCCCCCATGTTGT
GCAAAAAAGCGGTTAGCTCCTTCGGTCCTCCGATCGTTGTCAGAAGTAAGTTGGCCGCAGTGTTATCACT
CATGGTTATGGCAGCACTGCATAATTCTCTTACTGTCATGCCATCCGTAAGATGCTTTTCTGTGACTGGT
GAGTACTCAACCAAGTCATTCTGAGAATAGTGTATGCGGCGACCGAGTTGCTCTTGCCCGGCGTCAATAC
GGGATAATACCGCGCCACATAGCAGAACTTTAAAAGTGCTCATCATTGGAAAACGTTCTTCGGGGCGAAA
ACTCTCAAGGATCTTACCGCTGTTGAGATCCAGTTCGATGTAACCCACTCGTGCACCCAACTGATCTTCA
GCATCTTTTACTTTCACCAGCGTTTCTGGGTGAGCAAAAACAGGAAGGCAAAATGCCGCAAAAAAGGGAA
TAAGGGCGACACGGAAATGTTGAATACTCATACTCTTCCTTTTTCAATATTATTGAAGCATTTATCAGGG
TTATTGTCTCATGAGCGGATACATATTTGAATGTATTTAGAAAAATAAACAAATAGGGGTTCCGCGCACA
TTTCCCCGAAAAGTGCCACCTGAC
Features (pLannotate 1.2.2; 31 found; start..end, strand, type, name):
     31..83      -  misc_feature   bom (fragment): basis of mobility region from pBR322
    238..617     +  enhancer       CMV enhancer: human cytomegalovirus immediate early enhancer
    618..817     +  promoter       CMV promoter: human cytomegalovirus (CMV) immediate early promoter
    835..1015    +  LTR            5' LTR (truncated): truncated 5' long terminal repeat (LTR) from HIV-1
   1062..1187    +  misc_feature   HIV-1 Ψ: packaging signal of human immunodeficiency virus type 1
   1171..1534    +  CDS            HIV-1 gag (fragment): gag protein from human immunodeficiency virus 1; gag
   1680..1913    +  misc_feature   RRE: The Rev response element (RRE) of HIV-1 allows for Rev-dependent mRNA export from the nucleus to the cytoplasm.
   2290..2390    +  CDS            Rev (fragment): human immunodeficiency virus 1 (HIV-1) Rev protein; rev; enhances nuclear export of unspliced and incompletely spliced viral mRNAs
   2440..2557    +  misc_feature   cPPT/CTS: central polypurine tract and central termination sequence of HIV-1
   2622..3833    +  promoter       UbC promoter: human ubiquitin C promoter
   3844..3877    -  misc_feature   MCS (fragment): pUC18/19 multiple cloning site
   3902..3924    +  CDS            3xFLAG (fragment): three tandem FLAG® epitope tags
   4679..4703    +  misc_feature   MCS (fragment): pBluescript multiple cloning site
   4703..5291    +  misc_feature   WPRE: woodchuck hepatitis virus posttranscriptional regulatory element
   5228..5809    +  CDS            nef (fragment): NEF_HV1H2 - Experimental evidence at protein level: Swiss-Prot protein existence level 1. Extracellular Nef protein targets CD4(+) T-lymphocytes for apoptosis by interacting with CXCR4 surface receptors. From Human immunodeficiency virus type 1 group M subtype B (isolate HXB2) (HIV-1).
   5816..5996    +  LTR            5' LTR (truncated): truncated 5' long terminal repeat (LTR) from HIV-1
   6028..6252    +  polyA_signal   bGH poly(A) signal: bovine growth hormone polyadenylation signal
   6256..6277    +  promoter       SV40 promoter (fragment): SV40 enhancer and early promoter
   6298..6726    +  rep_origin     f1 ori (sequence partly withheld): f1 bacteriophage origin of replication; arrow indicates direction of (+) strand synthesis
   6740..7069    +  promoter       SV40 promoter: SV40 enhancer and early promoter
   7117..7164    +  promoter       EM7 promoter: synthetic bacterial promoter&nbsp
   7183..7557    +  CDS            BleoR: antibiotic-binding protein; Sh ble from Streptoalloteichus hindustanus; confers resistance to bleomycin, phleomycin, and Zeocin™
   7567..7692    +  CDS            ble (fragment): BLE_KLEPN - Experimental evidence at protein level: Swiss-Prot protein existence level 1. Binding protein with a strong affinity to the bleomycin family of antibiotics. Binds to CL990; an antimitotic-antibiotic compound. From Klebsiella pneumoniae.
   7687..7808    +  polyA_signal   SV40 poly(A) signal: SV40 polyadenylation signal
   7881..7897    -  protein_bind   lac operator: The lac repressor binds to the lac operator to inhibit transcription in E. coli. This inhibition can be relieved by adding lactose or isopropyl-β-D-thiogalactopyranoside (IPTG). lac repressor encoded by lacI
   7905..7935    -  promoter       lac promoter: promoter for the E. coli lac operon
   7950..7971    -  protein_bind   CAP binding site: CAP binding activates transcription in the presence of cAMP. E. coli catabolite activator protein
   7984..8076    -  CDS            lacI (fragment): lac repressor; lacI; The lac repressor binds to the lac operator to inhibit transcription in E. coli. This inhibition can be relieved by adding lactose or isopropyl-β-D-thiogalactopyranoside (IPTG).
   8259..8847    -  rep_origin     ori: high-copy-number ColE1/pMB1/pBR322/pUC origin of replication
   9018..9878    -  CDS            AmpR: β-lactamase; bla; confers resistance to ampicillin, carbenicillin, and related antibiotics
   9879..9983    -  promoter       AmpR promoter: bla
