[The description below was written by a language model from this plasmid's Addgene catalogue record and pLannotate feature annotations shown in this document.]
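Description:
pLenti-LmoCas6 is a roughly 10 kb lentiviral transfer plasmid built on the FUGW backbone for expressing the Cas6 subunit of the Listeria monocytogenes Type I-B CRISPR system in mammalian cells. It is maintained in E. coli through a high-copy ColE1/pUC-type origin and selected with ampicillin via the β-lactamase gene. An f1 origin is also present. Outside the viral region, the backbone carries an SV40/EM7-driven BleoR cassette with an SV40 poly(A) signal, which could in principle confer Zeocin resistance, although the record does not describe its use.

The viral genome is arranged in the third-generation style. A CMV enhancer/promoter replaces the U3 region upstream of a truncated HIV-1 5' LTR to drive genomic RNA production in packaging cells. This is followed by the Ψ packaging signal with a partial gag sequence, the Rev response element for nuclear export, and the cPPT/CTS to aid nuclear import of the reverse-transcribed genome. The internal expression cassette uses the human ubiquitin C promoter to drive the 783 bp LmoCas6 coding sequence, which carries an N-terminal Flag epitope and nuclear localization signal. The automated annotation detects only the Flag portion and leaves the Cas6 open reading frame unlabeled between the tag and the WPRE. The WPRE boosts transcript stability and expression, and the cassette ends at a truncated 3' LTR followed by a bGH poly(A) signal.

Cas6 is the endoribonuclease that processes CRISPR RNA and remains part of the Cascade complex. The associated publication concerns targeted transcriptional modulation with type I CRISPR-Cas systems in human cells, so this vector is presumably used alongside constructs for the other Cascade subunits and crRNA.
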