Addgene plasmid #126491: pLenti-LmoCas6
Purpose: Encodes lentivirus expression of L. monocytogenes CRISPR Type I-B Flag-Cas6 driven by hUbC promoter
Depositing lab: Charles Gersbach. Depositing organization: Duke University. Publication: Targeted transcriptional modulation with type I CRISPR-Cas systems in human cells. Pickar-Oliver A, Black JB, Lewis MM, Mutchnick KJ, Klann TS, Gilcrest KA, Sitton MJ, Nelson CE, Barrera A, Bartelt LC, Reddy TE, Beisel CL, Barrangou R, Gersbach CA. Nat Biotechnol. 2019 Sep 23. pii: 10.1038/s41587-019-0235-7. doi: 10.1038/s41587-019-0235-7. PubMed 31548729.
Backbone
  Vector backbone: FUGW
  Total vector size (bp): 9999
  Vector type: Mammalian Expression, Lentiviral, CRISPR
Growth in bacteria
  Bacterial resistance: Ampicillin, 100 μg/mL
  Growth temperature: 37°C
  Growth strain: NEB Stable
  Copy number: High Copy
Gene/Insert
  Gene/Insert name: LmoCas6
  Insert size (bp): 783
  Promoter: hUbC
  Tag / fusion protein: Flag, NLS (N terminal on insert)
  Cloning method: Gibson Cloning
  Sequencing primers: 5′ GCTCCGGTTTTGAACTATGCG
Terms and licenses: Academic/Nonprofit Terms; Industry Terms: Not Available to Industry
How to cite: pLenti-LmoCas6 was a gift from Charles Gersbach (Addgene plasmid # 126491 ; http://n2t.net/addgene:126491 ; RRID:Addgene_126491)
