>Addgene plasmid #126491 | pLenti-LmoCas6 | depositor partial sequence | sequence record 241886 | Flag-LmoCas6
ATGGACTACAAGGACGACGACGATAAGATGGCGCCAAAGAAAAAGCGCAAGGTCCGCGGAATGCGGCTGA
AGATTAACTGCGACTTCGACAGCAAGATCATCCCCAAGGACTTCCAGTCCAAGGTCGTGTCCCTGTTCAA
AGCCGGAATTATGAAAAGCTCCCCGGAGAGATACGAGAACCTGTTTGGTGGAAACAAGCACAAGCAGTAC
ACTTTCTCGGTGTATCTCCCAAAACCTCAGAACAAGGGCGCCGAAATTCAGCTGAACGAGGCGAACTGTA
TCATCAACTTCTCCACCGGCGATGCTGAAACCGGTATTATCTTCTACAACGCCCTGATTAGCCTGAGAGG
CTCCAAGGTCCTGTTTGGGGCCGGAAATCACATCACCGTGAAGAACATCCAGATCGTGCCTGAGAAGAAG
ATCATCGGGAAGCAAACCATTCTGCGGACCCTTTCGCCGGTGGTGTCGAGGGATCACAACCGGGAAACCT
TCAAGAATTGGTTCTACTCATTCGAGGACGAAGAATTCGAGCCTACTTTGAAGCGGAACATGCTGCCGTA
CCTCATCGACGCCTTTGGAGAACAGGCTCGCTACGATCTGGAAAAGCTGAAGATCACGCCCATTTCCATG
AAGAAAGTCGTGGTGTACTGCCATGAGATCCACATCGAGAGCTCCGTGGGCATCTTCGAGCTGGAAGCCG
AGGCATACCTCCAAAAGTACCTCGTGGAAAACGGAATCGGCACTATGACTGGCTCAGGGTTCGGAATGAT
TGAACAGTTCTGA
